LOCUS       Exported 3053 bp ds-DNA circular SYN 13-MAY-2021
DEFINITION  Constitutive superfolder GFP (sfGFP) expression, controlled under
            E.coli J23117 (weak) promoter.
ACCESSION   .
VERSION     .
KEYWORDS    DT039A
SOURCE      synthetic DNA construct
  ORGANISM  synthetic DNA construct
REFERENCE   1 (bases 1 to 3053)
  AUTHORS   Toparlak OD, Zasso J, Bridi S, Serra MD, Macchi P, Conti L, Baudet
            ML, Mansy SS
  TITLE     Artificial cells drive neural differentiation.
  JOURNAL   Sci Adv. 2020 Sep 18;6(38). pii: 6/38/eabb4920. doi:
            10.1126/sciadv.abb4920. Print 2020 Sep.
  PUBMED    32948587
REFERENCE   2 (bases 1 to 3053)
  AUTHORS   .
  TITLE     Direct Submission
  JOURNAL   Exported May 13, 2021 from SnapGene Server 1.1.58
            http://www.snapgene.com
FEATURES             Location/Qualifiers
     source          1..3053
                     /organism="synthetic DNA construct"
                     /mol_type="other DNA"
     primer_bind     289..308
                     /label=Amp-R
                     /note="Ampicillin resistance gene, reverse primer"
     promoter        complement(527..631)
                     /gene="bla"
                     /label=AmpR promoter
     primer_bind     699..717
                     /label=pBRforEco
                     /note="pBR322 vectors, upsteam of EcoRI site, forward
                     primer"
     terminator      721..764
                     /label=bacterial terminator
                     /note="putative bacterial transcription terminator"
     misc_feature    767..786
                     /label=BioBrick prefix
                     /note="BioBrick prefix for parts that start with ""ATG"""
     CDS             851..874
                     /codon_start=1
                     /product="FLAG(R) epitope tag, followed by an enterokinase
                     cleavage site"
                     /label=FLAG
                     /translation="DYKDDDDK"
     CDS             875..1588
                     /codon_start=1
                     /product="GFP variant that folds robustly even when fused
                     to poorly folded proteins (Pedelacq et al., 2006)"
                     /label=superfolder GFP
                     /translation="MRKGEELFTGVVPILVELDGDVNGHKFSVRGEGEGDATNGKLTLK
                     FICTTGKLPVPWPTLVTTLTYGVQCFARYPDHMKQHDFFKSAMPEGYVQERTISFKDDG
                     TYKTRAEVKFEGDTLVNRIELKGIDFKEDGNILGHKLEYNFNSHNVYITADKQKNGIKA
                     NFKIRHNVEDGSVQLADHYQQNTPIGDGPVLLPDNHYLSTQSVLSKDPNEKRDHMVLLE
                     FVTAAGITHGMDELYK"
     terminator      1714..1761
                     /label=T7 terminator
                     /note="transcription terminator for bacteriophage T7 RNA
                     polymerase"
     misc_feature    1763..1783
                     /label=BioBrick suffix
                     /note="universal suffix for all parts"
     primer_bind     complement(1789..1806)
                     /label=L4440
                     /note="L4440 vector, forward primer"
     rep_origin      complement(1960..2548)
                     /direction=LEFT
                     /label=ori
                     /note="high-copy-number ColE1/pMB1/pBR322/pUC origin of
                     replication"
     primer_bind     complement(2040..2059)
                     /label=pBR322ori-F
                     /note="pBR322 origin, forward primer"
     CDS             complement(2719..526)
                     /codon_start=1
                     /gene="bla"
                     /product="beta-lactamase"
                     /label=AmpR
                     /note="confers resistance to ampicillin, carbenicillin, and
                     related antibiotics"
                     /translation="MSIQHFRVALIPFFAAFCLPVFAHPETLVKVKDAEDQLGARVGYI
                     ELDLNSGKILESFRPEERFPMMSTFKVLLCGAVLSRIDAGQEQLGRRIHYSQNDLVEYS
                     PVTEKHLTDGMTVRELCSAAITMSDNTAANLLLTTIGGPKELTAFLHNMGDHVTRLDRW
                     EPELNEAIPNDERDTTMPVAMATTLRKLLTGELLTLASRQQLIDWMEADKVAGPLLRSA
                     LPAGWFIADKSGAGERGSRGIIAALGPDGKPSRIVVIYTTGSQATMDERNRQIAEIGAS
                     LIKHW"
ORIGIN
        1 gctcgtcgtt tggtatggct tcattcagct ccggttccca acgatcaagg cgagttacat
       61 gatcccccat gttgtgcaaa aaagcggtta gctccttcgg tcctccgatc gttgtcagaa
      121 gtaagttggc cgcagtgtta tcactcatgg ttatggcagc actgcataat tctcttactg
      181 tcatgccatc cgtaagatgc ttttctgtga ctggtgagta ctcaaccaag tcattctgag
      241 aatagtgtat gcggcgaccg agttgctctt gcccggcgtc aatacgggat aataccgcgc
      301 cacatagcag aactttaaaa gtgctcatca ttggaaaacg ttcttcgggg cgaaaactct
      361 caaggatctt accgctgttg agatccagtt cgatgtaacc cactcgtgca cccaactgat
      421 cttcagcatc ttttactttc accagcgttt ctgggtgagc aaaaacagga aggcaaaatg
      481 ccgcaaaaaa gggaataagg gcgacacgga aatgttgaat actcatactc ttcctttttc
      541 aatattattg aagcatttat cagggttatt gtctcatgag cggatacata tttgaatgta
      601 tttagaaaaa taaacaaata ggggttccgc gcacatttcc ccgaaaagtg ccacctgacg
      661 tctaagaaac cattattatc atgacattaa cctataaaaa taggcgtatc acgaggcaga
      721 atttcagata aaaaaaatcc ttagctttcg ctaaggatga tttctggaat tcgcggccgc
      781 ttctagattg acagctagct cagtcctagg gattgtgcta gcgatactag aagaaggaga
      841 ataatctatg gactacaaag acgatgatga caagatgcgt aaaggcgaag agctgttcac
      901 tggtgtcgtc cctattctgg tggaactgga tggtgatgtc aacggtcata agttttccgt
      961 gcgtggcgag ggtgaaggtg acgcaactaa tggtaaactg acgctgaagt tcatctgtac
     1021 tactggtaaa ctgccggtac cttggccgac tctggtaacg acgctgactt atggtgttca
     1081 gtgctttgct cgttatccgg accatatgaa gcagcatgac ttcttcaagt ccgccatgcc
     1141 ggaaggctat gtgcaggaac gcacgatttc ctttaaggat gacggcacgt acaaaacgcg
     1201 tgcggaagtg aaatttgaag gcgataccct ggtaaaccgc attgagctga aaggcattga
     1261 ctttaaagaa gacggcaata tcctgggcca taagctggaa tacaatttta acagccacaa
     1321 tgtttacatc accgccgata aacaaaaaaa tggcattaaa gcgaatttta aaattcgcca
     1381 caacgtggag gatggcagcg tgcagctggc tgatcactac cagcaaaaca ctccaatcgg
     1441 tgatggtcct gttctgctgc cagacaatca ctatctgagc acgcaaagcg ttctgtctaa
     1501 agatccgaac gagaaacgcg atcatatggt tctgctggag ttcgtaaccg cagcgggcat
     1561 cacgcatggt atggatgaac tgtacaaata ataacgactc aggctgctac gcctgtgtac
     1621 tggaaaacaa aaccaaaacc caaaaaacaa aaaactgagc ccattggtat cgtggaagga
     1681 ctcgatcaaa aaaaaaaaaa aaaaaaaaaa aaactagcat aaccccttgg ggcctctaaa
     1741 cgggtcttga ggggtttttt ggtactagta gcggccgctg caggcttcct cgctcactga
     1801 ctcgctgcgc tcggtcgttc ggctgcggcg agcggtatca gctcactcaa aggcggtaat
     1861 acggttatcc acagaatcag gggataacgc aggaaagaac atgtgagcaa aaggccagca
     1921 aaaggccagg aaccgtaaaa aggccgcgtt gctggcgttt ttccacaggc tccgcccccc
     1981 tgacgagcat cacaaaaatc gacgctcaag tcagaggtgg cgaaacccga caggactata
     2041 aagataccag gcgtttcccc ctggaagctc cctcgtgcgc tctcctgttc cgaccctgcc
     2101 gcttaccgga tacctgtccg cctttctccc ttcgggaagc gtggcgcttt ctcatagctc
     2161 acgctgtagg tatctcagtt cggtgtaggt cgttcgctcc aagctgggct gtgtgcacga
     2221 accccccgtt cagcccgacc gctgcgcctt atccggtaac tatcgtcttg agtccaaccc
     2281 ggtaagacac gacttatcgc cactggcagc agccactggt aacaggatta gcagagcgag
     2341 gtatgtaggc ggtgctacag agttcttgaa gtggtggcct aactacggct acactagaag
     2401 aacagtattt ggtatctgcg ctctgctgaa gccagttacc ttcggaaaaa gagttggtag
     2461 ctcttgatcc ggcaaacaaa ccaccgctgg tagcggtggt ttttttgttt gcaagcagca
     2521 gattacgcgc agaaaaaaag gatctcaaga agatcctttg atcttttcta cggggtctga
     2581 cgctcagtgg aacgaaaact cacgttaagg gattttggtc atgagattat caaaaaggat
     2641 cttcacctag atccttttaa attaaaaatg aagttttaaa tcaatctaaa gtatatatga
     2701 gtaaacttgg tctgacagtt accaatgctt aatcagtgag gcacctatct cagcgatctg
     2761 tctatttcgt tcatccatag ttgcctgact ccccgtcgtg tagataacta cgatacggga
     2821 gggcttacca tctggcccca gtgctgcaat gataccgcga gacccacgct caccggctcc
     2881 agatttatca gcaataaacc agccagccgg aagggccgag cgcagaagtg gtcctgcaac
     2941 tttatccgcc tccatccagt ctattaattg ttgccgggaa gctagagtaa gtagttcgcc
     3001 agttaatagt ttgcgcaacg ttgttgccat tgctacaggc atcgtggtgt cac
//
