>Addgene plasmid #159400 | DT039A | depositor full sequence | sequence record 308030 | DT039A sequence 3057 bps
GGCTTCATTCAGCTCCGGTTCCCAACGATCAAGGCGAGTTACATGATCCCCCATGTTGTGCAAAAAAGCG
GTTAGCTCCTTCGGTCCTCCGATCGTTGTCAGAAGTAAGTTGGCCGCAGTGTTATCACTCATGGTTATGG
CAGCACTGCATAATTCTCTTACTGTCATGCCATCCGTAAGATGCTTTTCTGTGACTGGTGAGTACTCAAC
CAAGTCATTCTGAGAATAGTGTATGCGGCGACCGAGTTGCTCTTGCCCGGCGTCAATACGGGATAATACC
GCGCCACATAGCAGAACTTTAAAAGTGCTCATCATTGGAAAACGTTCTTCGGGGCGAAAACTCTCAAGGA
TCTTACCGCTGTTGAGATCCAGTTCGATATAACCCACTCGTGCACCCAACTGATCTTCAGCATCTTTTAC
TTTCACCAGCGTTTCTGGGTGAGCAAAAACAGGAAGGCAAAATGCCGCAAAAAAGGGAATAAGGGCGACA
CGGAAATGTTGAATACTCATACTCTTCCTTTTTCAATATTATTGAAGCATTTATCAGGGTTATTGTCTCA
TGAGCGGATACATATTTGAATGTATTTAGAAAAATAAACAAATAGGGGTTCCGCGCACATTTCCCCGAAA
AGTGCCACCTGACGTCTAAGAAACCATTATTATCATGACATTAACCTATAAAAATAGGCGTATCACGAGG
CAGAATTTCAGATAAAAAAAATCCTTAGCTTTCGCTAAGGATGATTTCTGGAATTCGCGGCCGCTTCTAG
ATTGACAGCTAGCTCAGTCCTAGGGATTGTGCTAGCGATACTAGAAGAAGGAGAATAATCTATGGACTAC
AAAGACGATGATGACAAGATGCGTAAAGGCGAAGAGCTGTTCACTGGTGTCGTCCCTATTCTGGTGGAAC
TGGATGGTGATGTCAACGGTCATAAGTTTTCCGTGCGTGGCGAGGGTGAAGGTGACGCAACTAATGGTAA
ACTGACGCTGAAGTTCATCTGTACTACTGGTAAACTGCCGGTACCTTGGCCGACTCTGGTAACGACGCTG
ACTTATGGTGTTCAGTGCTTTGCTCGTTATCCGGACCATATGAAGCAGCATGACTTCTTCAAGTCCGCCA
TGCCGGAAGGCTATGTGCAGGAACGCACGATTTCCTTTAAGGATGACGGCACGTACAAAACGCGTGCGGA
AGTGAAATTTGAAGGCGATACCCTGGTAAACCGCATTGAGCTGAAAGGCATTGACTTTAAAGAAGACGGC
AATATCCTGGGCCATAAGCTGGAATACAATTTTAACAGCCACAATGTTTACATCACCGCCGATAAACAAA
AAAATGGCATTAAAGCGAATTTTAAAATTCGCCACAACGTGGAGGATGGCAGCGTGCAGCTGGCTGATCA
CTACCAGCAAAACACTCCAATCGGTGATGGTCCTGTTCTGCTGCCAGACAATCACTATCTGAGCACGCAA
AGCGTTCTGTCTAAAGATCCGAACGAGAAACGCGATCATATGGTTCTGCTGGAGTTCGTAACCGCAGCGG
GCATCACGCATGGTATGGATGAACTGTACAAATAATAACGACTCAGGCTGCTACGCCTGTGTACTGGAAA
ACAAAACCAAAACCCAAAAAACAAAAAACTGAGCCCATTGGTATCGTGGAAGGACTCGATCAAAAAAAAA
AAAAAAAAAAAAAAAAAAAAACTAGCATAACCCCTTGGGGCCTCTAAACGGGTCTTGAGGGGTTTTTTGG
TACTAGTAGCGGCCGCTGCAGGCTTCCTCGCTCACTGACTCGCTGCGCTCGGTCGTTCGGCTGCGGCGAG
CGGTATCAGCTCACTCAAAGGCGGTAATACGGTTATCCACAGAATCAGGGGATAACGCAGGAAAGAACAT
GTGAGCAAAAGGCCAGCAAAAGGCCAGGAACCGTAAAAAGGCCGCGTTGCTGGCGTTTTTCCACAGGCTC
CGCCCCCCTGACGAGCATCACAAAAATCGACGCTCAAGTCAGAGGTGGCGAAACCCGACAGGACTATAAA
GATACCAGGCGTTTCCCCCTGGAAGCTCCCTCGTGCGCTCTCCTGTTCCGACCCTGCCGCTTACCGGATA
CCTGTCCGCCTTTCTCCCTTCGGGAAGCGTGGCGCTTTCTCATAGCTCACGCTGTAGGTATCTCAGTTCG
GTGTAGGTCGTTCGCTCCAAGCTGGGCTGTGTGCACGAACCCCCCGTTCAGCCCGACCGCTGCGCCTTAT
CCGGTAACTATCGTCTTGAGTCCAACCCGGTAAGACACGACTTATCGCCACTGGCAGCAGCCACTGGTAA
CAGGATTAGCAGAGCGAGGTATGTAGGCGGTGCTACAGAGTTCTTGAAGTGGTGGCCTAACTACGGCTAC
ACTAGAAGAACAGTATTTGGTATCTGCGCTCTGCTGAAGCCAGTTACCTTCGGAAAAAGAGTTGGTAGCT
CTTGATCCGGCAAACAAACCACCGCTGGTAGCGGTGGTTTTTTTGTTTGCAAGCAGCAGATTACGCGCAG
AAAAAAAGGATCTCAAGAAGATCCTTTGATCTTTTCTACGGGGTCTGACGCTCAGTGGAACGAAAACTCA
CGTTAAGGGATTTTGGTCATGAGATTATCAAAAAGGATCTTCACCTAGATCCTTTTAAATTAAAAATGAA
GTTTTAAATCAATCTAAAGTATATATGAGTAAACTTGGTCTGACAGTTACCAATGCTTAATCAGTGAGGC
ACCTATCTCAGCGATCTGTCTATTTCGTTCATCCATAGTTGCCTGACTCCCCGTCGTGTAGATAACTACG
ATACGGGAGGGCTTACCATCTGGCCCCAGTGCTGCAATGATACCGCGAGACCCACGCTCACCGGCTCCAG
ATTTATCAGCAATAAACCAGCCAGCCGGAAGGGCCGAGCGCAGAAGTGGTCCTGCAACTTTATCCGCCTC
CATCCAGTCTATTAATTGTTGCCGGGAAGCTAGAGTAAGTAGTTCGCCAGTTAATAGTTTGCGCAACGTT
GTTGCCATTGCTACAGGCATCGTGGTGTCACGCTCGTCGTTTGGTAT
Features (pLannotate 1.2.2; 9 found; start..end, strand, type, name):
    511..615     -  promoter       AmpR promoter: bla
    705..748     -  terminator     bacterial terminator: putative bacterial transcription terminator
    751..770     +  misc_feature   BioBrick prefix: BioBrick prefix for parts that start with "ATG"
    772..794     +  promoter       J23119(SpeI) promoter (fragment): bacterial promoter (Registry of Standard Biological Parts BBa J23119) modified to end with an SpeI site
    859..1572    +  CDS            superfolder GFP: GFP variant that folds robustly even when fused to poorly folded proteins (Pédelacq et al., 2006)
   1702..1749    +  terminator     T7 terminator: transcription terminator for bacteriophage T7 RNA polymerase
   1751..1771    +  misc_feature   BioBrick suffix: universal suffix for all parts
   1948..2536    -  rep_origin     ori: high-copy-number ColE1/pMB1/pBR322/pUC origin of replication
   2707..510     -  CDS            AmpR (across the origin): β-lactamase; bla; confers resistance to ampicillin, carbenicillin, and related antibiotics
