[The description below was written by a language model from this plasmid's Addgene catalogue record, the feature table of its GenBank file and pLannotate feature annotations shown in this document.]
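Description:
DT039A is a small (about 3.05 kb) bacterial expression plasmid built on pSB1A3, a standard BioBrick assembly backbone from the iGEM parts registry. It replicates in E. coli from a high-copy ColE1/pUC-type origin and is selected through the bla gene, whose beta-lactamase product confers resistance to ampicillin and related antibiotics. The payload sits between the BioBrick prefix and suffix, and a putative bacterial transcription terminator just upstream of the prefix helps insulate it from read-through coming from the backbone.

The roughly 1 kb synthetic insert, introduced by Gibson cloning, is a simple constitutive reporter cassette. According to the catalogue entry it is driven by J23117, a weak member of the Anderson family of constitutive sigma-70 E. coli promoters. The automated annotation labels the short promoter region immediately after the prefix as a fragment of the closely related J23119 consensus promoter, which most likely reflects the sequence similarity among members of this family rather than a different part. Downstream lies an N-terminal FLAG epitope, which includes an enterokinase cleavage site, fused directly to superfolder GFP, a variant engineered to fold robustly. A T7 terminator follows the coding sequence. No ribosome binding site is annotated, although an unannotated gap lies between promoter and tag.

The plasmid gives low-level, inducer-independent sfGFP fluorescence and so is suited to use as a weak-expression reference or control in synthetic biology work. The FLAG tag allows antibody-based detection or purification. The two sequence records differ by a few nucleotides in length but show the same feature layout.
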