Addgene plasmid #159400: DT039A
Purpose: Constitutive superfolder GFP (sfGFP) expression, controlled under E.coli J23117 (weak) promoter
Depositing lab: Sheref Mansy. Depositing organization: Universita degli Studi di Trento. Publication: Artificial cells drive neural differentiation. Toparlak OD, Zasso J, Bridi S, Serra MD, Macchi P, Conti L, Baudet ML, Mansy SS. Sci Adv. 2020 Sep 18;6(38). pii: 6/38/eabb4920. doi: 10.1126/sciadv.abb4920. Print 2020 Sep. PubMed 32948587.
Backbone
  Vector backbone: pSB1A3
  Backbone manufacturer: iGEM parts registry
  Vector type: Bacterial Expression, Synthetic Biology
Growth in bacteria
  Bacterial resistance: Ampicillin, 100 μg/mL
  Growth temperature: 37°C
  Growth strain: DH5alpha
  Copy number: High Copy
Gene/Insert
  Gene/Insert name: pr.J23117-sfGFP
  Species: Synthetic
  Insert size (bp): 978
  Promoter: J23117 (weak) promoter
  Tag / fusion protein: FLAG (N terminal on insert)
  Cloning method: Gibson Cloning
  Sequencing primers: 5′ VF2 primer (iGEM parts registry); 3′ VR primer (iGEM parts registry)
Terms and licenses: Academic/Nonprofit Terms; Industry Terms: Not Available to Industry
How to cite: DT039A was a gift from Sheref Mansy (Addgene plasmid # 159400 ; http://n2t.net/addgene:159400 ; RRID:Addgene_159400)
